>Addgene plasmid #108321 | pKM446 (Flag-DAS+4)) | addgene full sequence | sequence record 291818 | Addgene NGS Result
GGCAGTCGATCGTACGCTAGTTAACTACGTCGACATCGATAAGCTTGGCTTGTCGACGACGGCGGTCTCC
GTCGTCAGGATCATCGGACTACAAGGACGACGACGACAAGGCCGCCAACGACGAGAACTACTCCGAGAAC
TACGCGGACGCCAGCTAGTGACTCGAGTCTAGAGCATGCACTAGTGCGGCCGCTAGCGGTACCAGATCTG
GGCCCTTAAGTCGCGTTGCGCTCGGTCGTTCGGCTGCGGCGAGCGGTATCAGCTCACTCAAAGGCGGTAA
TACGGTTATCCACAGAATCAGGGGATAACGCAGGAAAGAACATGTGAGCAAAAGGCCAGCAAAAGGCCAG
GAACCGTAAAAAGGCCGCGTTGCTGGCGTTTTTCCATAGGCTCCGCCCCCCTGACGAGCATCACAAAAAT
CGACGCTCAAGTCAGAGGTGGCGAAACCCGACAGGACTATAAAGATACCAGGCGTTTCCCCCTGGAAGCT
CCCTCGTGCGCTCTCCTGTTCCGACCCTGCCGCTTACCGGATACCTGTCCGCCTTTCTCCCCTCGGGAAG
CGTGGCGCTTTCTCATAGCTCACGCTGTAGGTATCTCAGTTCGGTGTAGGTCGTTCGCTCCAAGCTGGGC
TGTGTGCACGAACCCCCCGTTCAGCCCGACCGCTGCGCCTTATCCGGTAACTATCGTCTTGAGTCCAACC
CGGTAAGACACGACTTATCGCCACTGGCAGCAGCCACTGGTAACAGGATTAGCAGAGCGAGGTATGTAGG
CGGTGCTACAGAGTTCTTGAAGTGGTGGCCTAACTACGGCTACACTAGAAGGACAGTATTTGGTATCTGC
GCTCTGCTGAAGCCAGTTACCTTCGGAAAAAGAGTTGGTAGCTCTTGATCCGGCAAACAAACCACCGCTG
GTAGCGGTGGTTTTTTTGTTTGCAAGCAGCAGATTACGCGCAGAAAAAAAGGATCTCAAGAAGATCCTTT
GATCTTTTCTACGGGGTCTGACGCTCATGGAACTAGAGCATGAGATTATCAAAAAGGATCTTCACCTAGA
TCCTTTTAAATTAAAAATCGGCACGTAAGAGGTTCCAACTTTCACCATAATGAAATAAGATCACTACCGG
GCGTATTTTTTGAGTTATCGAGATTTTCAGGAGCTAAGGAAGCTAAAATGGAGAAAAAAATCACTGGATA
TACCACCGTTGATATATCCCAATGGCATCGTAAAGAACATTTTGAGGCATTTCAGTCAGTTGCTCAATGT
ACCTATAACCAGACCGTTCAGCTGGATATTACGGCCTTTTTAAAGACCGTAAAGAAAAATAAGCACAAGT
TTTATCCGGCCTTTATTCACATTCTTGCCCGCCTGATGAATGCTCATCCGGAATTCCGTATGGCAATGAA
AGACGGTGAGCTGGTGATATGGGATAGTGTTCACCCTTGTTACACCGTTTTCCATGAGCAAACTGAAACG
TTTTCATCGCTCTGGAGTGAATACCACGACGATTTCCGGCAGTTTCTACACATATATTCGCAAGATGTGG
CGTGTTACGGTGAAAACCTGGCCTATTTCCCTAAAGGGTTTATTGAGAATATGTTTTTCGTCTCAGCCAA
TCCCTGGGTGAGTTTCACCAGTTTTGATTTAAACGTGGCCAATATGGACAACTTCTTCGCCCCCGTTTTC
ACCATGGGCAAATATTATACGCAAGGCGACAAGGTGCTGATGCCGCTGGCGATTCAGGTTCATCATGCCG
TTTGTGATGGCTTCCATGTCGGCAGAATGCTTAATGAATTACAACAGTACTGCGATGAGTGGCTGGCGGA
AACGGCAATGCTGAAGTTTTAAATCAATCTAAAGTATATATGAGTAAACTTGGTCTGACAGTTACCAATG
CTTAATCAGTGAGGCACCTATCTCAGCGATCTGTCTATTTCGTTCATCCATAGTTGCCTGACTCCCCGAC
GTGGCCGACCAGCCCGTCATCGTCAACGCCTGATCCGCGGTGCGGACAGGCCGTGTCGCGACCGGCCGTG
CGGAATTAAGCCGGCCCGTACCCTGTGAATAGAGGTCCGCTGTGACACAAGAATCCCTGTTACTTCTCGA
CCGTATTGATTCGGATGATTCCTACGCGAGCCTGCGGAACGACCAGGAATTCTGGGAGCCGCTGGCCCGC
CGAGCCCTGGAGGAGCTCGGGCTGCCGGTGCCGCCGGTGCTGCGGGTGCCCGGCGAGAGCACCAACCCCG
TACTGGTCGGCGAGCCCGGCCCGGTGATCAAGCTGTTCGGCGAGCACTGGTGCGGTCCGGAGAGCCTCGC
GTCGGAGTCGGAGGCGTACGCGGTCCTGGCGGACGCCCCGGTGCCGGTGCCCCGCCTCCTCGGCCGCGGC
GAGCTGCGGCCCGGCACCGGAGCCTGGCCGTGGCCCTACCTGGTGATGAGCCGGATGACCGGCACCACCT
GGCGGTCCGCGATGGACGGCACGACCGACCGGAACGCGCTGCTCGCCCTGGCCCGCGAACTCGGCCGGGT
GCTCGGCCGGCTGCACAGGGTGCCGCTGACCGGGAACACCGTGCTCACCCCCCATTCCGAGGTCTTCCCG
GAACTGCTGCGGGAACGCCGCGCGGCGACCGTCGAGGACCACCGCGGGTGGGGCTACCTCTCGCCCCGGC
TGCTGGACCGCCTGGAGGACTGGCTGCCGGACGTGGACACGCTGCTGGCCGGCCGCGAACCCCGGTTCGT
CCACGGCGACCTGCACGGGACCAACATCTTCGTGGACCTGGCCGCGACCGAGGTCACCGGGATCGTCGAC
TTCACCGACGTCTATGCGGGAGACTCCCGCTACAGCCTGGTGCAACTGCATCTCAACGCCTTCCGGGGCG
ACCGCGAGATCCTGGCCGCGCTGCTCGACGGGGCGCAGTGGAAGCGGACCGAGGACTTCGCCCGCGAACT
GCTCGCCTTCACCTTCCTGCACGACTTCGAGGTGTTCGAGGAGACCCCGCTGGATCTCTCCGGCTTCACC
GATCCGGAGGAACTGGCGCAGTTCCTCTGGGGGCCGCCGGACACCGCCCCCGGCGCCTGACGCCCCCTCT
AGCTGATCACCGCGGCCATGATGGCATAAAACGAAAGGCCCAGTCTTTCGACTGAGCCTTTCGTTTTATT
TGATGCCT
Features (pLannotate 1.2.2; 7 found; start..end, strand, type, name):
     90..110     +  CDS            FLAG (fragment): FLAG® epitope tag, followed by an enterokinase cleavage site
    381..969     -  rep_origin     ori: high-copy-number ColE1/pMB1/pBR322/pUC origin of replication
   1067..1167    +  promoter       cat promoter: promoter of the E. coli cat gene encoding chloramphenicol acetyltransferase
   1168..1813    +  CDS            CmR (fragment): chloramphenicol acetyltransferase; cat; confers resistance to chloramphenicol
   1883..1963    -  CDS            bla(M) (fragment): β-lactamase lacking the signal sequence; bla(M); allows cytosolic expression of β-lactamase
   2075..3067    +  CDS            hyg: KHYB_STRHY - Experimental evidence at protein level: Swiss-Prot protein existence level 1. The aminoglycoside phosphotransferases achieve inactivation of their antibiotic substrates by phosphorylation. From Streptomyces hygroscopicus.
   3106..3152    -  terminator     rrnB T1 terminator: transcription terminator T1 from the E. coli rrnB gene
