[The description below was written by a language model from this plasmid's Addgene catalogue record and pLannotate feature annotations shown in this document.]
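Description:
pKM446 (Flag-DAS+4) is a small (about 3.2 kb) ORBIT integrating "payload" plasmid derived from the pMV261 backbone and designed for chromosomal engineering of mycobacteria. In E. coli it is maintained through a ColE1/pUC-type origin and selected with chloramphenicol, via a cat promoter driving a chloramphenicol acetyltransferase gene. The feature annotation calls the origin high-copy, whereas the catalogue lists the plasmid as low copy. No mycobacterial origin of replication is annotated, which fits an integrating plasmid that persists in the target host only if it recombines into the chromosome. A hygromycin phosphotransferase gene from Streptomyces hygroscopicus provides the marker for selecting integrants, and an rrnB T1 terminator lies just downstream of it. A short β-lactamase fragment is also detected and is probably a non-functional cloning remnant.

The payload is a 109 bp synthetic attB-Flag-DAS+4 insert. The annotation detects only a fragment of the FLAG epitope and does not mark the attB site or the DAS+4 sequence, so their exact positions rest on the catalogue description. In the ORBIT approach, a targeting oligonucleotide places a phage attachment site at a chosen chromosomal position. A site-specific integrase then recombines that site with the plasmid's attB, inserting the whole plasmid there. When the site sits at the 3' end of a gene, integration fuses the FLAG tag and the DAS+4 degradation tag in frame to the C-terminus of the encoded protein. FLAG allows immunodetection. DAS+4 is a modified ssrA-type degron that supports regulated, adaptor-dependent proteolysis. The plasmid is therefore used to build conditional protein-depletion strains.
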