Addgene plasmid #108321: pKM446 (Flag-DAS+4))
Purpose: Orbit integrating plasmid for C-terminal tagging with degradation tag DAS+4, using hygromycin as a selection marker.
Depositing lab: Kenan Murphy. Depositing organization: University of Massachusetts, Worcester. Publication: ORBIT: a New Paradigm for Genetic Engineering of Mycobacterial Chromosomes. Murphy KC, Nelson SJ, Nambi S, Papavinasasundaram K, Baer CE, Sassetti CM. MBio. 2018 Dec 11;9(6). pii: mBio.01467-18. doi: 10.1128/mBio.01467-18. PubMed 30538179.
Backbone
  Vector backbone: pMV261
  Modifications to backbone: Insertion of attB-Flag-DAS+4 sequence
  Vector type: ORBIT integrating plasmid
  Selectable markers: Hygromycin
Growth in bacteria
  Bacterial resistance: Chloramphenicol, 25 μg/mL
  Growth temperature: 37°C
  Growth strain: DH5alpha
  Copy number: Low Copy
Gene/Insert
  Gene/Insert name: attB-Flag-DAS+4
  Species: Synthetic
  Insert size (bp): 109
Terms and licenses: Academic/Nonprofit Terms; Industry Terms: Not Available to Industry
Depositor comments: ORBIT plasmid for creating Flag-DAS4+ fusions to target genes. Strain should be grown in 20 ug/ml chloramphenicol for isolation of plasmid. Yields with Qiagen miniprep kits are typically in the range from 60-90 ug/ml from 5 ml culture.
How to cite: pKM446 (Flag-DAS+4)) was a gift from Kenan Murphy (Addgene plasmid # 108321 ; http://n2t.net/addgene:108321 ; RRID:Addgene_108321)
